>Addgene plasmid #215902 | pcDNA3.1-myc-GFP-TNRC6A-SD-CIM1-S1332A/S1346A | addgene full sequence | sequence record 443620 | Addgene NGS Result
GACGGATCGGGAGATCTCCCGATCCCCTATGGTGCACTCTCAGTACAATCTGCTCTGATGCCGCATAGTT
AAGCCAGTATCTGCTCCCTGCTTGTGTGTTGGAGGTCGCTGAGTAGTGCGCGAGCAAAATTTAAGCTACA
ACAAGGCAAGGCTTGACCGACAATTGCATGAAGAATCTGCTTAGGGTTAGGCGTTTTGCGCTGCTTCGCG
ATGTACGGGCCAGATATACGCGTTGACATTGATTATTGACTAGTTATTAATAGTAATCAATTACGGGGTC
ATTAGTTCATAGCCCATATATGGAGTTCCGCGTTACATAACTTACGGTAAATGGCCCGCCTGGCTGACCG
CCCAACGACCCCCGCCCATTGACGTCAATAATGACGTATGTTCCCATAGTAACGCCAATAGGGACTTTCC
ATTGACGTCAATGGGTGGAGTATTTACGGTAAACTGCCCACTTGGCAGTACATCAAGTGTATCATATGCC
AAGTACGCCCCCTATTGACGTCAATGACGGTAAATGGCCCGCCTGGCATTATGCCCAGTACATGACCTTA
TGGGACTTTCCTACTTGGCAGTACATCTACGTATTAGTCATCGCTATTACCATGGTGATGCGGTTTTGGC
AGTACATCAATGGGCGTGGATAGCGGTTTGACTCACGGGGATTTCCAAGTCTCCACCCCATTGACGTCAA
TGGGAGTTTGTTTTGGCACCAAAATCAACGGGACTTTCCAAAATGTCGTAACAACTCCGCCCCATTGACG
CAAATGGGCGGTAGGCGTGTACGGTGGGAGGTCTATATAAGCAGAGCTCTCTGGCTAACTAGAGAACCCA
CTGCTTACTGGCTTATCGAAATTAATACGACTCACTATAGGGAGACCCAAGCTGGCTAGCCCACCATGGA
ACAAAAACTCATCTCAGAAGAGGATCTGTCCGGCGGCATGGTGAGCAAGGGCGAGGAGCTGTTCACCGGG
GTGGTGCCCATCCTGGTCGAGCTGGACGGCGACGTAAACGGCCACAAGTTCAGCGTGTCCGGCGAGGGCG
AGGGCGATGCCACCTACGGCAAGCTGACCCTGAAGTTCATCTGCACCACCGGCAAGCTGCCCGTGCCCTG
GCCCACCCTCGTGACCACCCTGACCTACGGCGTGCAGTGCTTCAGCCGCTACCCCGACCACATGAAGCAG
CACGACTTCTTCAAGTCCGCCATGCCCGAAGGCTACGTCCAGGAGCGCACCATCTTCTTCAAGGACGACG
GCAACTACAAGACCCGCGCCGAGGTGAAGTTCGAGGGCGACACCCTGGTGAACCGCATCGAGCTGAAGGG
CATCGACTTCAAGGAGGACGGCAACATCCTGGGGCACAAGCTGGAGTACAACTACAACAGCCACAACGTC
TATATCATGGCCGACAAGCAGAAGAACGGCATCAAGGTGAACTTCAAGATCCGCCACAACATCGAGGACG
GCAGCGTGCAGCTCGCCGACCACTACCAGCAGAACACCCCCATCGGCGACGGCCCCGTGCTGCTGCCCGA
CAACCACTACCTGAGCACCCAGTCCGCCCTGAGCAAAGACCCCAACGAGAAGCGCGATCACATGGTCCTG
CTGGAGTTCGTGACCGCCGCCGGGATCACTCTCGGCATGGACGAGCTGTACAAGTCCGGCGGCAAGCTTC
CACTCCATCAGCCAGCCATGAAGTCTTTCCTTGACAATGTCATGCCCCACACTACACCTGAGCTGCAAAA
AGGGCCATCACCAATAAATGCTTTCAGCAACTTCCCTATAGGCTTGAACTCAAACTTGAATGTAAATATG
GATATGAACAGTATTAAAGAGCCACAGTCAAGACTAAGGAAGTGGACGACAGTGGACAGCATTTCTGTGA
ACACATCTTTGGATCAAAACTCCAGCAAACATGGTGCTATTTCAAGTGGTTTCAGGCTGGAAGAGTCTCC
ATTTGTTCCCTATGACTTTATGAACAGCAGTACTTCACCAGCCGCTCCTCCAGGTTCAATAGGAGATGGC
TGGCCACGTGCCAAAGCTCCTAACGGCTCTAGCAGTGTTAATTGGCCACCAGAATTTCGTCCTGGTGAGC
CATGGAAAGGTTATCCAAACATTGACCCTGAAACTGACCCTTACGTCACTCCTGGCAGTGTCATAAACAA
TCTTTCAATTAATACTGTGCGGGAAGTTGACCACCTCAGGGACAGGAACAGTGGGTCATCCTCATCCTTG
AACACCACGCTGCCTTCAACTAGTGCCTGGTCATCCATTCGTGCCTCCAACTACAACGTTCCCCTCAGCA
GTACAGCACAAAGCACTTCAGCCAGAAATAGTGATTCCAAATTGACATGGTCTCCTGGTTCAGTTACAAA
CACCTCTCTGGCTCATGAGCTGTGGAAGGTCCCTTTGCCACCTAAAAACATCACTGCTCCGTCCCGCCCA
CCTCCGGGACTGACTGGTCAGAAGCCACCCTTGTCTACGTGGGATAATTCTCCCCTTCGTATAGGTGGAG
GATGGGGAAATTCTGACGCCAGATATACCCCAGGTTCCAGCTGGGGTGAGAGCAGCTCAGGGAGAATAAC
AAATTGATCTAGAGGGCCCGTTTAAACCCGCTGATCAGCCTCGACTGTGCCTTCTAGTTGCCAGCCATCT
GTTGTTTGCCCCTCCCCCGTGCCTTCCTTGACCCTGGAAGGTGCCACTCCCACTGTCCTTTCCTAATAAA
ATGAGGAAATTGCATCGCATTGTCTGAGTAGGTGTCATTCTATTCTGGGGGGTGGGGTGGGGCAGGACAG
CAAGGGGGAGGATTGGGAAGACAATAGCAGGCATGCTGGGGATGCGGTGGGCTCTATGGCTTCTGAGGCG
GAAAGAACCAGCTGGGGCTCTAGGGGGTATCCCC
[124 nt withheld, positions 2905-3028]
C
[91 nt withheld, positions 3030-3120]
A
[49 nt withheld, positions 3122-3170]
CCTTTGACGTTGGAGTCCACGTTCTTT
[37 nt withheld, positions 3198-3234]
ACCCTATCTCGGTCTATTCTTTTGATTTATAAGGGATTTTGCCGATTTCGGCCTATTGGTTAAAAAATGA
GCTGATTTAACAAAAATTTAACGCGAATTAATTCTGTGGAATGTGTGTCAGTTAGGGTGTGGAAAGTCCC
CAGGCTCCCCAGCAGGCAGAAGTATGCAAAGCATGCATCTCAATTAGTCAGCAACCAGGTGTGGAAAGTC
CCCAGGCTCCCCAGCAGGCAGAAGTATGCAAAGCATGCATCTCAATTAGTCAGCAACCATAGTCCCGCCC
CTAACTCCGCCCATCCCGCCCCTAACTCCGCCCAGTTCCGCCCATTCTCCGCCCCATGGCTGACTAATTT
TTTTTATTTATGCAGAGGCCGAGGCCGCCTCTGCCTCTGAGCTATTCCAGAAGTAGTGAGGAGGCTTTTT
TGGAGGCCTAGGCTTTTGCAAAAAGCTCCCGGGAGCTTGTATATCCATTTTCGGATCTGATCAAGAGACA
GGATGAGGATCGTTTCGCATGATTGAACAAGATGGATTGCACGCAGGTTCTCCGGCCGCTTGGGTGGAGA
GGCTATTCGGCTATGACTGGGCACAACAGACAATCGGCTGCTCTGATGCCGCCGTGTTCCGGCTGTCAGC
GCAGGGGCGCCCGGTTCTTTTTGTCAAGACCGACCTGTCCGGTGCCCTGAATGAACTGCAGGACGAGGCA
GCGCGGCTATCGTGGCTGGCCACGACGGGCGTTCCTTGCGCAGCTGTGCTCGACGTTGTCACTGAAGCGG
GAAGGGACTGGCTGCTATTGGGCGAAGTGCCGGGGCAGGATCTCCTGTCATCTCACCTTGCTCCTGCCGA
GAAAGTATCCATCATGGCTGATGCAATGCGGCGGCTGCATACGCTTGATCCGGCTACCTGCCCATTCGAC
CACCAAGCGAAACATCGCATCGAGCGAGCACGTACTCGGATGGAAGCCGGTCTTGTCGATCAGGATGATC
TGGACGAAGAGCATCAGGGGCTCGCGCCAGCCGAACTGTTCGCCAGGCTCAAGGCGCGCATGCCCGACGG
CGAGGATCTCGTCGTGACCCATGGCGATGCCTGCTTGCCGAATATCATGGTGGAAAATGGCCGCTTTTCT
GGATTCATCGACTGTGGCCGGCTGGGTGTGGCGGACCGCTATCAGGACATAGCGTTGGCTACCCGTGATA
TTGCTGAAGAGCTTGGCGGCGAATGGGCTGACCGCTTCCTCGTGCTTTACGGTATCGCCGCTCCCGATTC
GCAGCGCATCGCCTTCTATCGCCTTCTTGACGAGTTCTTCTGAGCGGGACTCTGGGGTTCGAAATGACCG
ACCAAGCGACGCCCAACCTGCCATCACGAGATTTCGATTCCACCGCCGCCTTCTATGAAAGGTTGGGCTT
CGGAATCGTTTTCCGGGACGCCGGCTGGATGATCCTCCAGCGCGGGGATCTCATGCTGGAGTTCTTCGCC
CACCCCAACTTGTTTATTGCAGCTTATAATGGTTACAAATAAAGCAATAGCATCACAAATTTCACAAATA
AAGCATTTTTTTCACTGCATTCTAGTTGTGGTTTGTCCAAACTCATCAATGTATCTTATCATGTCTGTAT
ACCGTCGACCTCTAGCTAGAGCTTGGCGTAATCATGGTCATAGCTGTTTCCTGTGTGAAATTGTTATCCG
CTCACAATTCCACACAACATACGAGCCGGAAGCATAAAGTGTAAAGCCTGGGGTGCCTAATGAGTGAGCT
AACTCACATTAATTGCGTTGCGCTCACTGCCCGCTTTCCAGTCGGGAAACCTGTCGTGCCAGCTGCATTA
ATGAATCGGCCAACGCGCGGGGAGAGGCGGTTTGCGTATTGGGCGCTCTTCCGCTTCCTCGCTCACTGAC
TCGCTGCGCTCGGTCGTTCGGCTGCGGCGAGCGGTATCAGCTCACTCAAAGGCGGTAATACGGTTATCCA
CAGAATCAGGGGATAACGCAGGAAAGAACATGTGAGCAAAAGGCCAGCAAAAGGCCAGGAACCGTAAAAA
GGCCGCGTTGCTGGCGTTTTTCCATAGGCTCCGCCCCCCTGACGAGCATCACAAAAATCGACGCTCAAGT
CAGAGGTGGCGAAACCCGACAGGACTATAAAGATACCAGGCGTTTCCCCCTGGAAGCTCCCTCGTGCGCT
CTCCTGTTCCGACCCTGCCGCTTACCGGATACCTGTCCGCCTTTCTCCCTTCGGGAAGCGTGGCGCTTTC
TCATAGCTCACGCTGTAGGTATCTCAGTTCGGTGTAGGTCGTTCGCTCCAAGCTGGGCTGTGTGCACGAA
CCCCCCGTTCAGCCCGACCGCTGCGCCTTATCCGGTAACTATCGTCTTGAGTCCAACCCGGTAAGACACG
ACTTATCGCCACTGGCAGCAGCCACTGGTAACAGGATTAGCAGAGCGAGGTATGTAGGCGGTGCTACAGA
GTTCTTGAAGTGGTGGCCTAACTACGGCTACACTAGAAGAACAGTATTTGGTATCTGCGCTCTGCTGAAG
CCAGTTACCTTCGGAAAAAGAGTTGGTAGCTCTTGATCCGGCAAACAAACCACCGCTGGTAGCGGTGGTT
TTTTTGTTTGCAAGCAGCAGATTACGCGCAGAAAAAAAGGATCTCAAGAAGATCCTTTGATCTTTTCTAC
GGGGTCTGACGCTCAGTGGAACGAAAACTCACGTTAAGGGATTTTGGTCATGAGATTATCAAAAAGGATC
TTCACCTAGATCCTTTTAAATTAAAAATGAAGTTTTAAATCAATCTAAAGTATATATGAGTAAACTTGGT
CTGACAGTTACCAATGCTTAATCAGTGAGGCACCTATCTCAGCGATCTGTCTATTTCGTTCATCCATAGT
TGCCTGACTCCCCGTCGTGTAGATAACTACGATACGGGAGGGCTTACCATCTGGCCCCAGTGCTGCAATG
ATACCGCGAGACCCACGCTCACCGGCTCCAGATTTATCAGCAATAAACCAGCCAGCCGGAAGGGCCGAGC
GCAGAAGTGGTCCTGCAACTTTATCCGCCTCCATCCAGTCTATTAATTGTTGCCGGGAAGCTAGAGTAAG
TAGTTCGCCAGTTAATAGTTTGCGCAACGTTGTTGCCATTGCTACAGGCATCGTGGTGTCACGCTCGTCG
TTTGGTATGGCTTCATTCAGCTCCGGTTCCCAACGATCAAGGCGAGTTACATGATCCCCCATGTTGTGCA
AAAAAGCGGTTAGCTCCTTCGGTCCTCCGATCGTTGTCAGAAGTAAGTTGGCCGCAGTGTTATCACTCAT
GGTTATGGCAGCACTGCATAATTCTCTTACTGTCATGCCATCCGTAAGATGCTTTTCTGTGACTGGTGAG
TACTCAACCAAGTCATTCTGAGAATAGTGTATGCGGCGACCGAGTTGCTCTTGCCCGGCGTCAATACGGG
ATAATACCGCGCCACATAGCAGAACTTTAAAAGTGCTCATCATTGGAAAACGTTCTTCGGGGCGAAAACT
CTCAAGGATCTTACCGCTGTTGAGATCCAGTTCGATGTAACCCACTCGTGCACCCAACTGATCTTCAGCA
TCTTTTACTTTCACCAGCGTTTCTGGGTGAGCAAAAACAGGAAGGCAAAATGCCGCAAAAAAGGGAATAA
GGGCGACACGGAAATGTTGAATACTCATACTCTTCCTTTTTCAATATTATTGAAGCATTTATCAGGGTTA
TTGTCTCATGAGCGGATACATATTTGAATGTATTTAGAAAAATAAACAAATAGGGGTTCCGCGCACATTT
CCCCGAAAAGTGCCACCTGACGTC
Features (pLannotate 1.2.2; 21 found; start..end, strand, type, name):
     28..80      -  misc_feature   bom (fragment): basis of mobility region from pBR322
    235..614     +  enhancer       CMV enhancer: human cytomegalovirus immediate early enhancer
    615..818     +  promoter       CMV promoter: human cytomegalovirus (CMV) immediate early promoter
    814..847     +  LTR            5' LTR (truncated) (fragment): truncated 5' long terminal repeat (LTR) from HIV-1
    863..881     +  promoter       T7 promoter: promoter for bacteriophage T7 RNA polymerase
    948..1664    +  CDS            EGFP: EGFP is a basic (constitutively fluorescent) green fluorescent protein published in 1996, derived from Aequorea victoria. It is reported to be a rapidly-maturing weak dimer with moderate acid sensitivity.
   1680..2594    +  CDS            Tnrc6a (fragment): TNR6A_MOUSE - Also known as Kiaa1460. Experimental evidence at protein level: Swiss-Prot protein existence level 1. Plays a role in RNA-mediated gene silencing by both micro- RNAs (miRNAs) and short interfering RNAs (siRNAs) (PubMed:22187428). Required for miRNA-dependent repression of translation and for siRNA- dependent endonucleolytic cleavage of complementary mRNAs by argonaute family proteins (PubMed:22187428). As a scaffolding protein, associates with argonaute proteins bound to partially complementary mRNAs, and can simultaneously recruit CCR4-NOT and PAN deadenylase complexes (By simil
   2635..2859    +  polyA_signal   bGH poly(A) signal: bovine growth hormone polyadenylation signal
   2863..2884    +  promoter       SV40 promoter (fragment): SV40 enhancer and early promoter
   2905..3333    +  rep_origin     f1 ori (sequence partly withheld): f1 bacteriophage origin of replication; arrow indicates direction of (+) strand synthesis
   3347..3676    +  promoter       SV40 promoter: SV40 enhancer and early promoter
   3743..4534    +  CDS            neo: KKA2_KLEPN - Also known as kan, nptII. Experimental evidence at protein level: Swiss-Prot protein existence level 1. Resistance to kanamycin, neomycin, paromomycin, ribostamycin, butirosin and gentamicin B. From Klebsiella pneumoniae.
   4558..4716    +  CDS            ble (fragment): BLE_KLEPN - Experimental evidence at protein level: Swiss-Prot protein existence level 1. Binding protein with a strong affinity to the bleomycin family of antibiotics. Binds to CL990; an antimitotic-antibiotic compound. From Klebsiella pneumoniae.
   4711..4832    +  polyA_signal   SV40 poly(A) signal: SV40 polyadenylation signal
   4905..4921    -  protein_bind   lac operator: The lac repressor binds to the lac operator to inhibit transcription in E. coli. This inhibition can be relieved by adding lactose or isopropyl-β-D-thiogalactopyranoside (IPTG). lac repressor encoded by lacI
   4929..4959    -  promoter       lac promoter: promoter for the E. coli lac operon
   4974..4995    -  protein_bind   CAP binding site: CAP binding activates transcription in the presence of cAMP. E. coli catabolite activator protein
   5008..5100    -  CDS            lacI (fragment): lac repressor; lacI; The lac repressor binds to the lac operator to inhibit transcription in E. coli. This inhibition can be relieved by adding lactose or isopropyl-β-D-thiogalactopyranoside (IPTG).
   5283..5871    -  rep_origin     ori: high-copy-number ColE1/pMB1/pBR322/pUC origin of replication
   6042..6902    -  CDS            AmpR: β-lactamase; bla; confers resistance to ampicillin, carbenicillin, and related antibiotics
   6903..7007    -  promoter       AmpR promoter: bla
