[The description below was written by a language model from this plasmid's Addgene catalogue record and pLannotate feature annotations shown in this document.]
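Description:
pcDNA3.1-myc-GFP-TNRC6A-SD-CIM1-S1332A/S1346A is a 7,038-nt mammalian expression plasmid built on the pcDNA3.1 backbone. It is propagated in E. coli through a high-copy ColE1/pUC-type origin and selected with ampicillin via the β-lactamase gene and its native promoter. An f1 origin is also present. For selection in mammalian cells, the backbone carries a neomycin phosphotransferase gene driven by the SV40 enhancer/early promoter and terminated by the SV40 polyadenylation signal. Short annotated fragments (bom, HIV-1 LTR, ble, lacI and the lac promoter/operator region) appear to be backbone remnants or weak matches rather than functional parts of the design.

The expression cassette uses the human CMV immediate-early enhancer and promoter, followed by a T7 promoter, to drive a fusion protein terminated by the bovine growth hormone poly(A) signal. According to the catalogue entry, the fusion has an N-terminal myc-GFP tag. The feature table annotates EGFP but not the myc epitope as a separate feature. Downstream lies a fragment of human TNRC6A (GW182) covering amino acids 1224–1528, which the plasmid name and stated purpose link to the silencing domain/CIM1 region. The annotation tool matched this segment to the mouse orthologue, but the record lists the insert as human. Two serines, S1332 and S1346, are replaced by alanine, which prevents phosphorylation at those positions.

TNRC6A is a scaffold protein in miRNA- and siRNA-mediated silencing that recruits deadenylase complexes. The associated publication examines phosphorylated residues in its C-terminal region and their effect on binding to the CCR4-NOT complex. The construct therefore serves to express a fluorescent, epitope-tagged, phospho-deficient CIM1 fragment in mammalian cells, presumably for comparison with other versions of the fragment in such interaction studies.
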