Addgene plasmid #215902: pcDNA3.1-myc-GFP-TNRC6A-SD-CIM1-S1332A/S1346A
Purpose: Expression of TNRC6A-CIM1 domain with S1332A/S1346A mutation
Depositing lab: Kumiko Ui-Tei. Depositing organization: The University of Tokyo. Publication: Identification of Phosphorylated Amino Acids in Human TNRC6A C-Terminal Region and Their Effects on the Interaction with the CCR4-NOT Complex. Munakata F, Suzawa M, Ui-Tei K. Genes (Basel). 2021 Feb 13;12(2):271. doi: 10.3390/genes12020271. PubMed 33668648.
Backbone
  Vector backbone: pcDNA3.1
  Vector type: Mammalian Expression
Growth in bacteria
  Bacterial resistance: Ampicillin, 100 μg/mL
  Growth temperature: 37°C
  Growth strain: DH5alpha
  Copy number: High Copy
Gene/Insert
  Gene/Insert name: TNRC6A
  Species: H. sapiens (human)
  Mutation: contain aa1224-1528, S1332A/S1346A
  Entrez Gene: TNRC6A (a.k.a. CAGH26, FAME6, GW1, GW182, TNRC6)
  Tag / fusion protein: myc-GFP (N terminal on insert)
  Cloning method: Restriction Enzyme; 5′ cloning site Unknown (unknown if destroyed)
Terms and licenses: Academic/Nonprofit Terms; Industry Terms: Not Available to Industry
How to cite: pcDNA3.1-myc-GFP-TNRC6A-SD-CIM1-S1332A/S1346A was a gift from Kumiko Ui-Tei (Addgene plasmid # 215902 ; http://n2t.net/addgene:215902 ; RRID:Addgene_215902)
