>Addgene plasmid #215902 | pcDNA3.1-myc-GFP-TNRC6A-SD-CIM1-S1332A/S1346A | depositor partial sequence | sequence record 440646 | pcDNA3.1-myc-GFP-TNRC6A-SD-CIM1-S1332A/S1346A sequence 921 bps
ATGCCACTCCATCAGCCAGCCATGAAGTCTTTCCTTGACAATGTCATGCCCCACACTACACCTGAGCTGC
AAAAAGGGCCATCACCAATAAATGCTTTCAGCAACTTCCCTATAGGCTTGAACTCAAACTTGAATGTAAA
TATGGATATGAACAGTATTAAAGAGCCACAGTCAAGACTAAGGAAGTGGACGACAGTGGACAGCATTTCT
GTGAACACATCTTTGGATCAAAACTCCAGCAAACATGGTGCTATTTCAAGTGGTTTCAGGCTGGAAGAGT
CTCCATTTGTTCCCTATGACTTTATGAACAGCAGTACTTCACCAGCCGCTCCTCCAGGTTCAATAGGAGA
TGGCTGGCCACGTGCCAAAGCTCCTAACGGCTCTAGCAGTGTTAATTGGCCACCAGAATTTCGTCCTGGT
GAGCCATGGAAAGGTTATCCAAACATTGACCCTGAAACTGACCCTTACGTCACTCCTGGCAGTGTCATAA
ACAATCTTTCAATTAATACTGTGCGGGAAGTTGACCACCTCAGGGACAGGAACAGTGGGTCATCCTCATC
CTTGAACACCACGCTGCCTTCAACTAGTGCCTGGTCATCCATTCGTGCCTCCAACTACAACGTTCCCCTC
AGCAGTACAGCACAAAGCACTTCAGCCAGAAATAGTGATTCCAAATTGACATGGTCTCCTGGTTCAGTTA
CAAACACCTCTCTGGCTCATGAGCTGTGGAAGGTCCCTTTGCCACCTAAAAACATCACTGCTCCGTCCCG
CCCACCTCCGGGACTGACTGGTCAGAAGCCACCCTTGTCTACGTGGGATAATTCTCCCCTTCGTATAGGT
GGAGGATGGGGAAATTCTGACGCCAGATATACCCCAGGTTCCAGCTGGGGTGAGAGCAGCTCAGGGAGAA
TAACAAATTAA
